>Addgene plasmid #11134 | PSUPER-344s(hPot1) | addgene partial sequence | sequence record 18155 | 11134 with M13R
CCTCACTAAAGGGAACAAAGCTGGTACCGGGCCCCCCCTCGAGGTCGACGGTATCGATAAGCTTTTCCAA
AATACCTCGCACTTCAAGCAATGAAGTGCGAGGTAGGGATCTGTGGTCTCATACAGAACTTATAAGATTC
CCAAATCCAAAGACATTTCACGTTTATGGTGATTTCCCAGAACACATAGCGACATGCAAATATTGCAGGG
CGCCACTCCCCTGTCCCTCACAGCCATCTTCCTGCCAGGGCGCACGCGCGCTGGGTGTTCCCGCCTAGTG
ACACTGGGCCCGCGATTCCTTGGAGCGGGTTGATGACGTCAGCGTTCGAATTCCTGCAGCCCGGGGGATC
CACTAGTTCTAGAGCGGCCGCCACCGCGGTGGAGCTCCAATTCGCCCTATAGTGAGTCGTATTACAATTC
ACTGGCCGTCGTTTTACAACGTCGTGACTGGGAAAACCCTGGCGTTACCCAACTTAATCGCCTTGCAGCA
CATCCCCCTTTCGCCAGCTGGCGTAATAGCGAAGAGGCCCGCACCGATCGCCCTTCCCAACAGTTGCGCA
GCCTGAATGGCGAATGGG
[125 nt withheld, positions 579-703]
CGCCGGCTTTCCCCGTCAAGCTCTAAATC
