[The description below was written by a language model from this plasmid's Addgene catalogue record.]
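Description:
PSUPER-344s(hPot1) is a mammalian RNAi-type plasmid built on the pSUPER backbone (about 3.2 kb without insert), designed as a control for a companion construct that targets human POT1 (protection of telomeres 1), a telomere-associated protein. It is propagated in E. coli under ampicillin selection, and the record lists puromycin as the selectable marker for mammalian cells. The copy number is not recorded and no feature table is provided, so the origin of replication and the exact arrangement of elements are not documented here.

The payload is a short insert of roughly 65 bp cloned between the Bgl II and Hind III sites, the positions conventionally used in pSUPER vectors to place a short hairpin template downstream of an RNA polymerase III promoter (typically H1 in this vector family, although the record itself does not name the promoter). According to the depositor's comments, the insert carries the "344" target sequence from hPOT1 but is not arranged as a hairpin. Without the inverted repeat needed to fold into a stem-loop, the transcript should not be processed into a functional siRNA and so should not silence POT1. This makes the plasmid a matched negative control for the 344 hairpin construct, letting effects of genuine hPOT1 knockdown be distinguished from nonspecific consequences of transfection, vector sequences or drug selection. The associated work used this approach to examine how loss of hPOT1 function affects telomere stability and chromosome segregation in human cells.
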