Addgene plasmid #11134: PSUPER-344s(hPot1)
Depositing lab: Christopher Counter. Depositing organization: Duke University. Publication: Loss of hPot1 function leads to telomere instability and a cut-like phenotype. Veldman T, Etheridge KT, Counter CM. Curr Biol. 2004 Dec 29. 14(24):2264-70. 10.1016/j.cub.2004.12.031 PubMed 15620654.
Backbone
  Vector backbone: PSUPER
  Backbone size w/o insert (bp): 3200
  Vector type: Mammalian Expression, RNAi
  Selectable markers: Puromycin
Growth in bacteria
  Bacterial resistance: Ampicillin, 100 μg/mL
  Growth temperature: 37°C
  Growth strain: DH5alpha
  Copy number: Unknown
Gene/Insert
  Gene/Insert name: RNAi vector for human protection of telomeres 1(control for 344) (alt names: RNAi vector for hPOT1(control for 344); hPOT1)
  Species: H. sapiens (human)
  Insert size (bp): 65
  Mutation: N/A
  Entrez Gene: POT1 (a.k.a. CMM10, CRMCC3, GLM9, HPOT1, PFBMFT8, TPDS3)
  Cloning method: Restriction Enzyme; 5′ cloning site Bgl II (unknown if destroyed); 3′ cloning site Hind III (unknown if destroyed)
  Sequencing primers: 5′ M13R
Terms and licenses: Academic/Nonprofit Terms; Industry Terms: Not Available to Industry
Depositor comments: Plasmid contains the 344 sequence (TACCT CGCAC TTCAA GCAA), but is not a hairpin.
How to cite: PSUPER-344s(hPot1) was a gift from Christopher Counter (Addgene plasmid # 11134 ; http://n2t.net/addgene:11134 ; RRID:Addgene_11134)
